Addgene plasmid #173077: APLF-c001
Purpose: Expression of recombinant fusion protein in E. coli
Depositing lab: Lari Lehtiö. Depositing organization: University of Oulu. Publication: A molecular toolbox for ADP-ribosyl binding proteins. Sowa ST, Galera-Prat A, Wazir S, Alanen HI, Maksimainen MM, Lehtio L. Cell Rep Methods. 2021 Dec 20;1(8):100121. doi: 10.1016/j.crmeth.2021.100121. Epub 2021 Nov 11. PubMed 34786571.
Backbone
  Vector backbone: pNIC-CFP
  Vector type: Bacterial Expression
Growth in bacteria
  Bacterial resistance: Kanamycin, 50 μg/mL
  Growth temperature: 37°C
  Growth strain: DH5alpha
  Copy number: Low Copy
Gene/Insert
  Gene/Insert name: APLF
  Species: H. sapiens (human)
  Mutation: K360-V448, codon optimized
  Entrez Gene: APLF (a.k.a. APFL, C2orf13, PALF, Xip1, ZCCHH1)
  Tag / fusion protein: mCerulean (N terminal on backbone)
  Cloning method: Ligation Independent Cloning
Terms and licenses: Academic/Nonprofit Terms; Industry Terms: Not Available to Industry
Depositor comments: Please visit https://www.biorxiv.org/content/10.1101/2021.05.31.445082v2 for bioRxiv preprint.
How to cite: APLF-c001 was a gift from Lari Lehtiö (Addgene plasmid # 173077 ; http://n2t.net/addgene:173077 ; RRID:Addgene_173077)
