[The description below was written by a language model from this plasmid's Addgene catalogue record and pLannotate feature annotations shown in this document.]
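Description:
APLF-c001 is a bacterial expression plasmid built on the pNIC-CFP backbone, a pET-style vector designed for ligation-independent cloning, and it produces a fluorescent fusion of a human APLF fragment in E. coli. It is selected with kanamycin through an aph(3')-Ia KanR gene and replicates from a ColE1/pMB1-type origin. The neighbouring rop gene and bom region fit the low copy number given in the catalogue entry. An f1 origin is also present, and short tetracycline-resistance fragments flanking the lacI region appear to be non-functional remnants of the pBR322 lineage.

The expression cassette spans the numbering origin of the circular sequence. A T7 promoter with an adjacent lac operator and the phage T7 gene 10 ribosome binding site drive an open reading frame that begins with mCerulean, a monomeric cyan fluorescent protein, fused N-terminally to a codon-optimised segment of APLF covering residues K360 to V448. The cassette ends at a T7 terminator. The plasmid-borne lacI gene with its own promoter supplies the repressor, so expression requires a host providing T7 RNA polymerase and is induced with IPTG. The annotation also detects a short His-tag fragment and a partial SET1 match downstream of the insert. The record does not say whether these lie in frame with the fusion or after a stop codon, and the catalogue lists only the mCerulean tag.

APLF is a DNA-break repair factor recruited to damage sites by binding poly(ADP-ribose). The associated publication describes a molecular toolbox of ADP-ribosyl-binding proteins, so this construct is presumably intended to supply a recombinant CFP-labelled ADP-ribose reader, although the record does not specify particular assays.
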