Features (pLannotate 1.2.2; 20 found; start..end, strand, type, name):
     22..736     +  CDS            mCerulean (fragment): enhanced monomeric variant of CFP (Rizzo et al., 2004) mammalian codon-optimized
    784..1056    +  CDS            APLF (fragment): APLF_HUMAN - Also known as C2orf13, PALF, XIP1. Experimental evidence at protein level: Swiss-Prot protein existence level 1. Nuclease involved in single-strand and double-strand DNA break repair (PubMed:17353262, PubMed:17396150). Recruited to sites of DNA damage through interaction with poly(ADP-ribose), a polymeric post- translational modification synthesized transiently at sites of chromosomal damage to accelerate DNA strand break repair reactions (PubMed:17353262, PubMed:17396150, PubMed:21211721). Displays apurinic- apyrimidinic (AP) endonuclease and 3'-5' exonuclease activities in vitro
   1125..1142    +  CDS            9xHis (fragment): 9xHis affinity tag
   1152..1201    +  CDS            SET1 (fragment): solubility-enhancement tag derived from T7 phage gene 10B
   1209..1256    +  terminator     T7 terminator: transcription terminator for bacteriophage T7 RNA polymerase
   1293..1721    +  rep_origin     f1 ori (sequence partly withheld): f1 bacteriophage origin of replication; arrow indicates direction of (+) strand synthesis
   1774..1831    +  promoter       AmpR promoter (fragment): bla
   1840..2655    -  CDS            KanR: aminoglycoside phosphotransferase; aph(3')-Ia; confers resistance to kanamycin in bacteria or G418 (Geneticin®) in eukaryotes
   2777..3365    +  rep_origin     ori: high-copy-number ColE1/pMB1/pBR322/pUC origin of replication
   3551..3690    -  misc_feature   bom: basis of mobility region from pBR322
   3792..3983    -  CDS            rop: Rop protein, which maintains plasmids at low copy number; rop
   4000..4380    +  CDS            YPB1_ECOLX: Protein predicted: Swiss-Prot protein existence level 4. From Escherichia coli.
   4452..4743    -  CDS            TcR (fragment): tetracycline efflux protein; tet; confers resistance to tetracycline
   4758..4779    -  protein_bind   CAP binding site: CAP binding activates transcription in the presence of cAMP. E. coli catabolite activator protein
   4792..5874    -  CDS            lacI: lac repressor; lacI; The lac repressor binds to the lac operator to inhibit transcription in E. coli. This inhibition can be relieved by adding lactose or isopropyl-β-D-thiogalactopyranoside (IPTG).
   5875..5952    -  promoter       lacI promoter: lacI
   5960..6239    -  CDS            TcR (fragment): tetracycline efflux protein; tet; confers resistance to tetracycline
   6261..6279    +  promoter       T7 promoter: promoter for bacteriophage T7 RNA polymerase
   6280..6304    +  protein_bind   lac operator: The lac repressor binds to the lac operator to inhibit transcription in E. coli. This inhibition can be relieved by adding lactose or isopropyl-β-D-thiogalactopyranoside (IPTG). lac repressor encoded by lacI
   6319..6341    +  RBS            RBS: efficient ribosome binding site from bacteriophage T7 gene 10 (Olins and Rangwala, 1989)
>Addgene plasmid #173077 | APLF-c001 | addgene full sequence | sequence record 349882 | Addgene NGS Result
ATGCACCATCATCATCATCATGTGAGCAAGGGCGAGGAGCTGTTCACCGGGGTGGTGCCCATCCTGGTCG
AGCTGGACGGCGACGTAAACGGCCACAGGTTCAGCGTGTCCGGCGAGGGCGAGGGCGATGCCACCTACGG
CAAGCTGACCCTGAAGTTCATCTGCACCACCGGCAAGCTGCCCGTGCCCTGGCCCACCCTCGTGACCACC
CTGACCTGGGGCGTGCAGTGCTTCGCCCGCTACCCCGACCACATGAAGCAGCACGACTTCTTCAAGTCCG
CCATGCCCGAAGGCTACGTCCAGGAGCGTACCATCTTCTTCAAGGACGACGGCAACTACAAGACCCGCGC
CGAGGTGAAGTTCGAGGGCGACACCCTGGTGAACCGCATCGAGCTGAAGGGCATCGACTTCAAGGAGGAC
GGCAACATCCTGGGGCACAAGCTGGAGTACAACGCCATCAGCGACAACGTCTATATCACCGCCGACAAGC
AGAAGAACGGCATCAAGGCCCACTTCAAGATCCGCCACAACATCGAGGACGGCAGCGTGCAGCTCGCCGA
CCACTACCAGCAGAACACCCCCATCGGCGACGGCCCCGTGCTGCTGCCCGACAACCACTACCTGAGCACC
CAGTCCAAGCTGAGCAAAGACCCCAACGAGAAGCGCGATCACATGGTCCTGCTGGAGTTCGTGACCGCCG
CCGGGATCACTCTCGGCATGGACGAGCTGTACAAGTCTTCTGGTGTAGATCTGGGTACCGAGAACCTGTA
CTTCCAATCCATGAAAGCCACAGATTCCGTTTTACAAGGTTCAGAGGGTAATAAAGTGAAACGTACCTCA
TGCATGTATGGGGCGAATTGTTACCGCAAAAACCCCGTCCACTTCCAACACTTCAGCCATCCAGGGGACA
GTGACTACGGAGGAGTGCAAATTGTAGGCCAGGACGAAACAGATGACCGCCCTGAGTGTCCGTATGGTCC
GTCCTGCTACCGTAAAAATCCACAACATAAGATCGAATATCGCCATAATACACTTCCTGTACGCAACGTC
TAGGACGGTCTCCAGTAAAGGTGGATACGGATCCGAATTCGAGCTCCGTCGACAAGCTTGCGGCCGCACT
CGAGCACCACCACCACCACCACTGAGATCCGGCTGCTAACAAAGCCCGAAAGGAAGCTGAGTTGGCTGCT
GCCACCGCTGAGCAATAACTAGCATAACCCCTTGGGGCCTCTAAACGGGTCTTGAGGGGTTTTTTGCTGA
AAGGAGGAACTATATCCGGATTGGCGAATGGG
[124 nt withheld, positions 1293-1416]
C
[91 nt withheld, positions 1418-1508]
A
[49 nt withheld, positions 1510-1558]
CCTTTGACGTTGGAGTCCACGTTCTTT
[37 nt withheld, positions 1586-1622]
ACCCTATCTCGGTCTATTCTTTTGATTTATAAGGGATTTTGCCGATTTCGGCCTATTGGTTAAAAAATGA
GCTGATTTAACAAAAATTTAACGCGAATTTTAACAAAATATTAACGCTTACAATTTAGGTGGCACTTTTC
GGGGAAATGTGCGCGGAACCCCTATTTGTTTATTTTTCTAAATACATTCAAATATGTATCCGCTCATGAA
TTAATTCTTAGAAAAACTCATCGAGCATCAAATGAAACTGCAATTTATTCATATCAGGATTATCAATACC
ATATTTTTGAAAAAGCCGTTTCTGTAATGAAGGAGAAAACTCACCGAGGCAGTTCCATAGGATGGCAAGA
TCCTGGTATCGGTCTGCGATTCCGACTCGTCCAACATCAATACAACCTATTAATTTCCCCTCGTCAAAAA
TAAGGTTATCAAGTGAGAAATCACCATGAGTGACGACTGAATCCGGTGAGAATGGCAAAAGTTTATGCAT
TTCTTTCCAGACTTGTTCAACAGGCCAGCCATTACGCTCGTCATCAAAATCACTCGCATCAACCAAACCG
TTATTCATTCGTGATTGCGCCTGAGCGAGACGAAATACGCGATCGCTGTTAAAAGGACAATTACAAACAG
GAATCGAATGCAACCGGCGCAGGAACACTGCCAGCGCATCAACAATATTTTCACCTGAATCAGGATATTC
TTCTAATACCTGGAATGCTGTTTTCCCGGGGATCGCAGTGGTGAGTAACCATGCATCATCAGGAGTACGG
ATAAAATGCTTGATGGTCGGAAGAGGCATAAATTCCGTCAGCCAGTTTAGTCTGACCATCTCATCTGTAA
CATCATTGGCAACGCTACCTTTGCCATGTTTCAGAAACAACTCTGGCGCATCGGGCTTCCCATACAATCG
ATAGATTGTCGCACCTGATTGCCCGACATTATCGCGAGCCCATTTATACCCATATAAATCAGCATCCATG
TTGGAATTTAATCGCGGCCTAGAGCAAGACGTTTCCCGTTGAATATGGCTCATAACACCCCTTGTATTAC
TGTTTATGTAAGCAGACAGTTTTATTGTTCATGACCAAAATCCCTTAACGTGAGTTTTCGTTCCACTGAG
CGTCAGACCCCGTAGAAAAGATCAAAGGATCTTCTTGAGATCCTTTTTTTCTGCGCGTAATCTGCTGCTT
GCAAACAAAAAAACCACCGCTACCAGCGGTGGTTTGTTTGCCGGATCAAGAGCTACCAACTCTTTTTCCG
AAGGTAACTGGCTTCAGCAGAGCGCAGATACCAAATACTGTCCTTCTAGTGTAGCCGTAGTTAGGCCACC
ACTTCAAGAACTCTGTAGCACCGCCTACATACCTCGCTCTGCTAATCCTGTTACCAGTGGCTGCTGCCAG
TGGCGATAAGTCGTGTCTTACCGGGTTGGACTCAAGACGATAGTTACCGGATAAGGCGCAGCGGTCGGGC
TGAACGGGGGGTTCGTGCACACAGCCCAGCTTGGAGCGAACGACCTACACCGAACTGAGATACCTACAGC
GTGAGCTATGAGAAAGCGCCACGCTTCCCGAAGGGAGAAAGGCGGACAGGTATCCGGTAAGCGGCAGGGT
CGGAACAGGAGAGCGCACGAGGGAGCTTCCAGGGGGAAACGCCTGGTATCTTTATAGTCCTGTCGGGTTT
CGCCACCTCTGACTTGAGCGTCGATTTTTGTGATGCTCGTCAGGGGGGCGGAGCCTATGGAAAAACGCCA
GCAACGCGGCCTTTTTACGGTTCCTGGCCTTTTGCTGGCCTTTTGCTCACATGTTCTTTCCTGCGTTATC
CCCTGATTCTGTGGATAACCGTATTACCGCCTTTGAGTGAGCTGATACCGCTCGCCGCAGCCGAACGACC
GAGCGCAGCGAGTCAGTGAGCGAGGAAGCGGAAGAGCGCCTGATGCGGTATTTTCTCCTTACGCATCTGT
GCGGTATTTCACACCGCAATGGTGCACTCTCAGTACAATCTGCTCTGATGCCGCATAGTTAAGCCAGTAT
ACACTCCGCTATCGCTACGTGACTGGGTCATGGCTGCGCCCCGACACCCGCCAACACCCGCTGACGCGCC
CTGACGGGCTTGTCTGCTCCCGGCATCCGCTTACAGACAAGCTGTGACCGTCTCCGGGAGCTGCATGTGT
CAGAGGTTTTCACCGTCATCACCGAAACGCGCGAGGCAGCTGCGGTAAAGCTCATCAGCGTGGTCGTGAA
GCGATTCACAGATGTCTGCCTGTTCATCCGCGTCCAGCTCGTTGAGTTTCTCCAGAAGCGTTAATGTCTG
GCTTCTGATAAAGCGGGCCATGTTAAGGGCGGTTTTTTCCTGTTTGGTCACTGATGCCTCCGTGTAAGGG
GGATTTCTGTTCATGGGGGTAATGATACCGATGAAACGAGAGAGGATGCTCACGATACGGGTTACTGATG
ATGAACATGCCCGGTTACTGGAACGTTGTGAGGGTAAACAACTGGCGGTATGGATGCGGCGGGACCAGAG
AAAAATCACTCAGGGTCAATGCCAGCGCTTCGTTAATACAGATGTAGGTGTTCCACAGGGTAGCCAGCAG
CATCCTGCGATGCAGATCCGGAACATAATGGTGCAGGGCGCTGACTTCCGCGTTTCCAGACTTTACGAAA
CACGGAAACCGAAGACCATTCATGTTGTTGCTCAGGTCGCAGACGTTTTGCAGCAGCAGTCGCTTCACGT
TCGCTCGCGTATCGGTGATTCATTCTGCTAACCAGTAAGGCAACCCCGCCAGCCTAGCCGGGTCCTCAAC
GACAGGAGCACGATCATGCGCACCCGTGGGGCCGCCATGCCGGCGATAATGGCCTGCTTCTCGCCGAAAC
GTTTGGTGGCGGGACCAGTGACGAAGGCTTGAGCGAGGGCGTGCAAGATTCCGAATACCGCAAGCGACAG
GCCGATCATCGTCGCGCTCCAGCGAAAGCGGTCCTCGCCGAAAATGACCCAGAGCGCTGCCGGCACCTGT
CCTACGAGTTGCATGATAAAGAAGACAGTCATAAGTGCGGCGACGATAGTCATGCCCCGCGCCCACCGGA
AGGAGCTGACTGGGTTGAAGGCTCTCAAGGGCATCGGTCGAGATCCCGGTGCCTAATGAGTGAGCTAACT
TACATTAATTGCGTTGCGCTCACTGCCCGCTTTCCAGTCGGGAAACCTGTCGTGCCAGCTGCATTAATGA
ATCGGCCAACGCGCGGGGAGAGGCGGTTTGCGTATTGGGCGCCAGGGTGGTTTTTCTTTTCACCAGTGAG
ACGGGCAACAGCTGATTGCCCTTCACCGCCTGGCCCTGAGAGAGTTGCAGCAAGCGGTCCACGCTGGTTT
GCCCCAGCAGGCGAAAATCCTGTTTGATGGTGGTTAACGGCGGGATATAACATGAGCTGTCTTCGGTATC
GTCGTATCCCACTACCGAGATATCCGCACCAACGCGCAGCCCGGACTCGGTAATGGCGCGCATTGCGCCC
AGCGCCATCTGATCGTTGGCAACCAGCATCGCAGTGGGAACGATGCCCTCATTCAGCATTTGCATGGTTT
GTTGAAAACCGGACATGGCACTCCAGTCGCCTTCCCGTTCCGCTATCGGCTGAATTTGATTGCGAGTGAG
ATATTTATGCCAGCCAGCCAGACGCAGACGCGCCGAGACAGAACTTAATGGGCCCGCTAACAGCGCGATT
TGCTGGTGACCCAATGCGACCAGATGCTCCACGCCCAGTCGCGTACCGTCTTCATGGGAGAAAATAATAC
TGTTGATGGGTGTCTGGTCAGAGACATCAAGAAATAACGCCGGAACATTAGTGCAGGCAGCTTCCACAGC
AATGGCATCCTGGTCATCCAGCGGATAGTTAATGATCAGCCCACTGACGCGTTGCGCGAGAAGATTGTGC
ACCGCCGCTTTACAGGCTTCGACGCCGCTTCGTTCTACCATCGACACCACCACGCTGGCACCCAGTTGAT
CGGCGCGAGATTTAATCGCCGCGACAATTTGCGACGGCGCGTGCAGGGCCAGACTGGAGGTGGCAACGCC
AATCAGCAACGACTGTTTGCCCGCCAGTTGTTGTGCCACGCGGTTGGGAATGTAATTCAGCTCCGCCATC
GCCGCTTCCACTTTTTCCCGCGTTTTCGCAGAAACGTGGCTGGCCTGGTTCACCACGCGGGAAACGGTCT
GATAAGAGACACCGGCATACTCTGCGACATCGTATAACGTTACTGGTTTCACATTCACCACCCTGAATTG
ACTCTCTTCCGGGCGCTATCATGCCATACCGCGAAAGGTTTTGCGCCATTCGATGGTGTCCGGGATCTCG
ACGCTCTCCCTTATGCGACTCCTGCATTAGGAAGCAGCCCAGTAGTAGGTTGAGGCCGTTGAGCACCGCC
GCCGCAAGGAATGGTGCATGCAAGGAGATGGCGCCCAACAGTCCCCCGGCCACGGGGCCTGCCACCATAC
CCACGCCGAAACAAGCGCTCATGAGCCCGAAGTGGCGAGCCCGATCTTCCCCATCGGTGATGTCGGCGAT
ATAGGCGCCAGCAACCGCACCTGTGGCGCCGGTGATGCCGGCCACGATGCGTCCGGCGTAGAGGATCGAG
ATCTCGATCCCGCGAAATTAATACGACTCACTATAGGGGAATTGTGAGCGGATAACAATTCCCCTCTAGA
AATAATTTTGTTTAACTTTAAGAAGGAGATATACAT
